Addgene plasmid #145033: pcDNA3.1-hACE2
Purpose: Express human ACE2 with C9 tag at C-terminal in mammalian cells
Depositing lab: Fang Li. Publication: Structural basis of receptor recognition by SARS-CoV-2. Shang J, Ye G, Shi K, Wan Y, Luo C, Aihara H, Geng Q, Auerbach A, Li F. Nature. 2020 Mar 30. pii: 10.1038/s41586-020-2179-y. doi: 10.1038/s41586-020-2179-y. PubMed 32225175.
Backbone
  Vector backbone: pcDNA3.1
  Backbone size w/o insert (bp): 5500
  Total vector size (bp): 2450
  Vector type: Mammalian Expression
Growth in bacteria
  Bacterial resistance: Ampicillin, 100 μg/mL
  Growth temperature: 37°C
  Growth strain: DH5alpha
  Copy number: High Copy
Gene/Insert
  Gene/Insert name: human ACE2
  Species: H. sapiens (human)
  Insert size (bp): 2445
  Entrez Gene: ACE2 (a.k.a. ACEH)
  Promoter: CMV
  Tag / fusion protein: C9 (C terminal on insert)
  Cloning method: Restriction Enzyme; 5′ cloning site XbaI (not destroyed); 3′ cloning site none (not destroyed)
  Sequencing primers: 5′ T7-F; 3′ BGH-R
Terms and licenses: Academic/Nonprofit Terms; Industry Terms
How to cite: pcDNA3.1-hACE2 was a gift from Fang Li (Addgene plasmid # 145033 ; http://n2t.net/addgene:145033 ; RRID:Addgene_145033)
