[The description below was written by a language model from this plasmid's Addgene catalogue record and the feature table of its GenBank file.]
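Description:
pcDNA3.1-hACE2 is a mammalian expression plasmid built on the pcDNA3.1 backbone that drives expression of human angiotensin-converting enzyme 2 (ACE2) carrying a C9 epitope tag at its C-terminus. It is propagated in E. coli as a high-copy plasmid through a ColE1/pUC-type origin and selected with ampicillin via the beta-lactamase gene. An f1 phage origin is also present. The catalogue lists a total size smaller than the backbone alone, which is evidently an entry error. The held sequence record is a circular molecule of about 7.8 kb, consistent with a roughly 5.5 kb backbone plus a 2.4 kb insert.

The feature table does not annotate the ACE2 coding sequence or the C9 tag. There is, however, an unannotated gap of about 2.5 kb between the T7 promoter and the bovine growth hormone polyadenylation signal, which matches the stated insert size and position. Transcription in mammalian cells comes from the human cytomegalovirus immediate-early enhancer and promoter, with the bGH signal providing 3' end processing. The T7 promoter upstream of the insert allows in vitro transcription and serves as a sequencing primer site.

Downstream sits an SV40 enhancer/early promoter with its embedded SV40 origin, followed by a region bearing neomycin-resistance primer sites and an SV40 poly(A) signal. This layout suggests the usual pcDNA3.1 neomycin/G418 selection cassette for stable lines, although no resistance CDS is annotated there.

The stated purpose is expression of tagged human ACE2 in mammalian cells. The associated publication concerns receptor recognition by SARS-CoV-2, so the plasmid suits work on how the virus engages this receptor, with the C9 tag available for detecting or capturing the protein.
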