LOCUS       Exported 7813 bp ds-DNA circular SYN 12-MAY-2021
DEFINITION  Express human ACE2 with C9 tag at C-terminal in mammalian cells.
ACCESSION   .
VERSION     .
KEYWORDS    pcDNA3.1-hACE2
SOURCE      synthetic DNA construct
  ORGANISM  synthetic DNA construct
REFERENCE   1 (bases 1 to 7813)
  AUTHORS   Shang J, Ye G, Shi K, Wan Y, Luo C, Aihara H, Geng Q, Auerbach A, Li
            F
  TITLE     Structural basis of receptor recognition by SARS-CoV-2.
  JOURNAL   Nature. 2020 Mar 30. pii: 10.1038/s41586-020-2179-y. doi:
            10.1038/s41586-020-2179-y.
  PUBMED    32225175
REFERENCE   2 (bases 1 to 7813)
  AUTHORS   .
  TITLE     Direct Submission
  JOURNAL   Exported May 12, 2021 from SnapGene Server 1.1.58
            http://www.snapgene.com
FEATURES             Location/Qualifiers
     source          1..7813
                     /organism="synthetic DNA construct"
                     /mol_type="other DNA"
     enhancer        170..549
                     /label=CMV enhancer
                     /note="human cytomegalovirus immediate early enhancer"
     promoter        550..753
                     /label=CMV promoter
                     /note="human cytomegalovirus (CMV) immediate early
                     promoter"
     primer_bind     704..724
                     /label=CMV-F
                     /note="Human CMV immediate early promoter, forward primer"
     primer_bind     798..817
                     /label=T7
                     /note="T7 promoter, forward primer"
     promoter        798..816
                     /label=T7 promoter
                     /note="promoter for bacteriophage T7 RNA polymerase"
     primer_bind     complement(3341..3358)
                     /label=BGH-rev
                     /note="Bovine growth hormone terminator, reverse primer.
                     Also called BGH reverse"
     polyA_signal    3347..3571
                     /label=bGH poly(A) signal
                     /note="bovine growth hormone polyadenylation signal"
     rep_origin      3617..4045
                     /direction=RIGHT
                     /label=f1 ori
                     /note="f1 bacteriophage origin of replication; arrow
                     indicates direction of (+) strand synthesis"
     primer_bind     complement(3704..3723)
                     /label=F1ori-R
                     /note="F1 origin, reverse primer"
     primer_bind     3914..3935
                     /label=F1ori-F
                     /note="F1 origin, forward primer"
     primer_bind     complement(4054..4074)
                     /label=pBABE 3'
                     /note="SV40 enhancer, reverse primer for pBABE vectors"
     promoter        4059..4388
                     /label=SV40 promoter
                     /note="SV40 enhancer and early promoter"
     rep_origin      4239..4374
                     /label=SV40 ori
                     /note="SV40 origin of replication"
     primer_bind     4301..4320
                     /label=SV40pro-F
                     /note="SV40 promoter/origin, forward primer"
     primer_bind     complement(4509..4528)
                     /label=Neo-R
                     /note="Neomycin resistance gene, reverse primer"
     primer_bind     5117..5136
                     /label=Neo-F
                     /note="Neomycin resistance gene, forward primer"
     polyA_signal    5421..5542
                     /label=SV40 poly(A) signal
                     /note="SV40 polyadenylation signal"
     primer_bind     complement(5458..5477)
                     /label=SV40pA-R
                     /note="SV40 polyA, reverse primer"
     primer_bind     5512..5531
                     /label=EBV-rev
                     /note="SV40 polyA terminator, reverse primer"
     primer_bind     complement(5591..5607)
                     /label=M13 rev
                     /note="common sequencing primer, one of multiple similar
                     variants"
     primer_bind     complement(5591..5607)
                     /label=M13 Reverse
                     /note="In lacZ gene. Also called M13-rev"
     primer_bind     complement(5604..5626)
                     /label=M13/pUC Reverse
                     /note="In lacZ gene"
     protein_bind    5615..5631
                     /label=lac operator
                     /bound_moiety="lac repressor encoded by lacI"
                     /note="The lac repressor binds to the lac operator to
                     inhibit transcription in E. coli. This inhibition can be
                     relieved by adding lactose or
                     isopropyl-beta-D-thiogalactopyranoside (IPTG)."
     promoter        complement(5639..5669)
                     /label=lac promoter
                     /note="promoter for the E. coli lac operon"
     protein_bind    5684..5705
                     /label=CAP binding site
                     /bound_moiety="E. coli catabolite activator protein"
                     /note="CAP binding activates transcription in the presence
                     of cAMP."
     primer_bind     complement(5822..5839)
                     /label=L4440
                     /note="L4440 vector, forward primer"
     rep_origin      complement(5993..6581)
                     /direction=LEFT
                     /label=ori
                     /note="high-copy-number ColE1/pMB1/pBR322/pUC origin of
                     replication"
     primer_bind     complement(6073..6092)
                     /label=pBR322ori-F
                     /note="pBR322 origin, forward primer"
     CDS             complement(6752..7612)
                     /codon_start=1
                     /gene="bla"
                     /product="beta-lactamase"
                     /label=AmpR
                     /note="confers resistance to ampicillin, carbenicillin, and
                     related antibiotics"
                     /translation="MSIQHFRVALIPFFAAFCLPVFAHPETLVKVKDAEDQLGARVGYI
                     ELDLNSGKILESFRPEERFPMMSTFKVLLCGAVLSRIDAGQEQLGRRIHYSQNDLVEYS
                     PVTEKHLTDGMTVRELCSAAITMSDNTAANLLLTTIGGPKELTAFLHNMGDHVTRLDRW
                     EPELNEAIPNDERDTTMPVAMATTLRKLLTGELLTLASRQQLIDWMEADKVAGPLLRSA
                     LPAGWFIADKSGAGERGSRGIIAALGPDGKPSRIVVIYTTGSQATMDERNRQIAEIGAS
                     LIKHW"
     primer_bind     7375..7394
                     /label=Amp-R
                     /note="Ampicillin resistance gene, reverse primer"
     promoter        complement(7613..7717)
                     /gene="bla"
                     /label=AmpR promoter
     primer_bind     complement(7792..7811)
                     /label=pRS-marker
                     /note="pRS vectors, use to sequence yeast selectable
                     marker"
ORIGIN
        1 tagttaagcc agtatctgct ccctgcttgt gtgttggagg tcgctgagta gtgcgcgagc
       61 aaaatttaag ctacaacaag gcaaggcttg accgacaatt gcatgaagaa tctgcttagg
      121 gttaggcgtt ttgcgctgct tcgcgatgta cgggccagat atacgcgttg acattgatta
      181 ttgactagtt attaatagta atcaattacg gggtcattag ttcatagccc atatatggag
      241 ttccgcgtta cataacttac ggtaaatggc ccgcctggct gaccgcccaa cgacccccgc
      301 ccattgacgt caataatgac gtatgttccc atagtaacgc caatagggac tttccattga
      361 cgtcaatggg tggagtattt acggtaaact gcccacttgg cagtacatca agtgtatcat
      421 atgccaagta cgccccctat tgacgtcaat gacggtaaat ggcccgcctg gcattatgcc
      481 cagtacatga ccttatggga ctttcctact tggcagtaca tctacgtatt agtcatcgct
      541 attaccatgg tgatgcggtt ttggcagtac atcaatgggc gtggatagcg gtttgactca
      601 cggggatttc caagtctcca ccccattgac gtcaatggga gtttgttttg gcaccaaaat
      661 caacgggact ttccaaaatg tcgtaacaac tccgccccat tgacgcaaat gggcggtagg
      721 cgtgtacggt gggaggtcta tataagcaga gctctctggc taactagaga acccactgct
      781 tactggctta tcgaaattaa tacgactcac tatagggaga cccaagctgg ctagcgttta
      841 aacgggccct ctagaccatg tcaagctctt cctggctcct tctcagcctt gttgctgtaa
      901 ctgctgctca gtccaccatt gaggaacagg ccaagacatt tttggacaag tttaaccacg
      961 aagccgaaga cctgttctat caaagttcac ttgcttcttg gaattataac accaatatta
     1021 ctgaagagaa tgtccaaaac atgaataatg ctggggacaa atggtctgcc tttttaaagg
     1081 aacagtccac acttgcccaa atgtatccac tacaagaaat tcagaatctc acagtcaagc
     1141 ttcagctgca ggctcttcag caaaatgggt cttcagtgct ctcagaagac aagagcaaac
     1201 ggttgaacac aattctaaat acaatgagca ccatctacag tactggaaaa gtttgtaacc
     1261 cagataatcc acaagaatgc ttattacttg aaccaggttt gaatgaaata atggcaaaca
     1321 gtttagacta caatgagagg ctctgggctt gggaaagctg gagatctgag gtcggcaagc
     1381 agctgaggcc attatatgaa gagtatgtgg tcttgaaaaa tgagatggca agagcaaatc
     1441 attatgagga ctatggggat tattggagag gagactatga agtaaatggg gtagatggct
     1501 atgactacag ccgcggccag ttgattgaag atgtggaaca tacctttgaa gagattaaac
     1561 cattatatga acatcttcat gcctatgtga gggcaaagtt gatgaatgcc tatccttcct
     1621 atatcagtcc aattggatgc ctccctgctc atttgcttgg tgatatgtgg ggtagatttt
     1681 ggacaaatct gtactctttg acagttccct ttggacagaa accaaacata gatgttactg
     1741 atgcaatggt ggaccaggcc tgggatgcac agagaatatt caaggaggcc gagaagttct
     1801 ttgtatctgt tggtcttcct aatatgactc aaggattctg ggaaaattcc atgctaacgg
     1861 acccaggaaa tgttcagaaa gcagtctgcc atcccacagc ttgggacctg gggaagggcg
     1921 acttcaggat ccttatgtgc acaaaggtga caatggacga cttcctgaca gctcatcatg
     1981 agatggggca tatccagtat gatatggcat atgctgcaca accttttctg ctaagaaatg
     2041 gagctaatga aggattccat gaagctgttg gggaaatcat gtcactttct gcagccacac
     2101 ctaagcattt aaaatccatt ggtcttctgt cacccgattt tcaagaagac aatgaaacag
     2161 aaataaactt cctgctcaaa caagcactca cgattgttgg gactctgcca tttacttaca
     2221 tgttagagaa gtggaggtgg atggtcttta aaggggaaat tcccaaagac cagtggatga
     2281 aaaagtggtg ggagatgaag cgagagatag ttggggtggt ggaacctgtg ccccatgatg
     2341 aaacatactg tgaccccgca tctctgttcc atgtttctaa tgattactca ttcattcgat
     2401 attacacaag gaccctttac caattccagt ttcaagaagc actttgtcaa gcagctaaac
     2461 atgaaggccc tctgcacaaa tgtgacatct caaactctac agaagctgga cagaaactgt
     2521 tcaatatgct gaggcttgga aaatcagaac cctggaccct agcattggaa aatgttgtag
     2581 gagcaaagaa catgaatgta aggccactgc tcaactactt tgagccctta tttacctggc
     2641 tgaaagacca gaacaagaat tcttttgtgg gatggagtac cgactggagt ccatatgcag
     2701 accaaagcat caaagtgagg ataagcctaa aatcagctct tggagataaa gcatatgaat
     2761 ggaacgacaa tgaaatgtac ctgttccgat catctgttgc atatgctatg aggcagtact
     2821 ttttaaaagt aaaaaatcag atgattcttt ttggggagga ggatgtgcga gtggctaatt
     2881 tgaaaccaag aatctccttt aatttctttg tcactgcacc taaaaatgtg tctgatatca
     2941 ttcctagaac tgaagttgaa aaggccatca ggatgtcccg gagccgtatc aatgatgctt
     3001 tccgtctgaa tgacaacagc ctagagtttc tggggataca gccaacactt ggacctccta
     3061 accagccccc tgtttccata tggctgattg tttttggagt tgtgatggga gtgatagtgg
     3121 ttggcattgt catcctgatc ttcactggga tcagagatcg gaagaagaaa aataaagcaa
     3181 gaagtggaga aaatccttat gcctccatcg atattagcaa aggagaaaat aatccaggat
     3241 tccaaaacac tgatgatgtt cagacctcct ttggtaccga gacctcccag gtggcgcccg
     3301 cttaagcttg gatccgcgtt aagtttaaac cgctgatcag cctcgactgt gccttctagt
     3361 tgccagccat ctgttgtttg cccctccccc gtgccttcct tgaccctgga aggtgccact
     3421 cccactgtcc tttcctaata aaatgaggaa attgcatcgc attgtctgag taggtgtcat
     3481 tctattctgg ggggtggggt ggggcaggac agcaaggggg aggattggga agacaatagc
     3541 aggcatgctg gggatgcggt gggctctatg gcttctgagg cggaaagaac cagctggggc
     3601 tctagggggt atccccnnnn nnnnnnnnnn nnnnnnnnnn nnnnnnnnnn nnnnnnnnnn
     3661 nnnnnnnnnn nnnnnnnnnn nnnnnnnnnn nnnnnnnnnn nnnnnnnnnn nnnnnnnnnn
     3721 nnnnnnnnnn nnnnnnnnnn cnnnnnnnnn nnnnnnnnnn nnnnnnnnnn nnnnnnnnnn
     3781 nnnnnnnnnn nnnnnnnnnn nnnnnnnnnn nnnnnnnnnn nnnnnnnnnn nnannnnnnn
     3841 nnnnnnnnnn nnnnnnnnnn nnnnnnnnnn nnnnnnnnnn nncctttgac gttggagtcc
     3901 acgttcttta atagtggact cttgttccaa actggaacaa cactcaaccc tatctcggtc
     3961 tattcttttg atttataagg gattttgccg atttcggcct attggttaaa aaatgagctg
     4021 atttaacaaa aatttaacgc gaattaattc tgtggaatgt gtgtcagtta gggtgtggaa
     4081 agtccccagg ctccccagca ggcagaagta tgcaaagcat gcatctcaat tagtcagcaa
     4141 ccaggtgtgg aaagtcccca ggctccccag caggcagaag tatgcaaagc atgcatctca
     4201 attagtcagc aaccatagtc ccgcccctaa ctccgcccat cccgccccta actccgccca
     4261 gttccgccca ttctccgccc catggctgac taattttttt tatttatgca gaggccgagg
     4321 ccgcctctgc ctctgagcta ttccagaagt agtgaggagg cttttttgga ggcctaggct
     4381 tttgcaaaaa gctcccggga gcttgtatat ccattttcgg atctgatcaa gagacaggat
     4441 gaggatcgtt tcgcatgatt gaacaagatg gattgcacgc aggttctccg gccgcttggg
     4501 tggagaggct attcggctat gactgggcaa cagacaatcg gctgctctga tgccgccgtg
     4561 ttccggctgt cagcgcaggg gcgcccggtt ctttttgtca agaccgacct gtccggtgcc
     4621 ctgaatgaac tgcaggacga ggcagcgcgg ctatcgtggc tggccacgac gggcgttcct
     4681 tgcgcagctg tgctcgacgt tgtcactgaa gcgggaaggg actggctgct attgggcgaa
     4741 gtgccggggc aggatctcct gtcatctcac cttgctcctg ccgagaaagt atccatcatg
     4801 gctgatgcaa tgcggcggct gcatacgctt gatccggcta cctgcccatt cgaccaccaa
     4861 gcgaaacatc gcatcgagcg agcacgtact cggatggaag ccggtcttgt cgatcaggat
     4921 gatctggacg aagagcatca ggggctcgcg ccagccgaac tgttcgccag gctcaaggcg
     4981 cgcatgcccg acggcgagga tctcgtcgtg acccatggcg atgcctgctt gccgaatatc
     5041 atggtggaaa atggccgctt ttctggattc atcgactgtg gccggctggg tgtggcggac
     5101 cgctatcagg acatagcgtt ggctacccgt gatattgctg aagagcttgg cggcgaatgg
     5161 gctgaccgct tcctcgtgct ttacggtatc gccgctcccg attcgcagcg catcgccttc
     5221 tatcgccttc ttgacgagtt cttctgagcg ggactctggg gttcgaaatg accgaccaag
     5281 cgacgcccaa cctgccatca cgagatttcg attccaccgc cgccttctat gaaaggttgg
     5341 gcttcggaat cgttttccgg gacgccggct ggatgatcct ccagcgcggg gatctcatgc
     5401 tggagttctt cgcccacccc aacttgttta ttgcagctta taatggttac aaataaagca
     5461 atagcatcac aaatttcaca aataaagcat ttttttcact gcattctagt tgtggtttgt
     5521 ccaaactcat caatgtatct tatcatgtct gtataccgtc gacctctagc tagagcttgg
     5581 cgtaatcatg gtcatagctg tttcctgtgt gaaattgtta tccgctcaca attccacaca
     5641 acatacgagc cggaagcata aagtgtaaag cctggggtgc ctaatgagtg agctaactca
     5701 cattaattgc gttgcgctca ctgcccgctt tccagtcggg aaacctgtcg tgccagctgc
     5761 attaatgaat cggccaacgc gcggggagag gcggtttgcg tattgggcgc tcttccgctt
     5821 cctcgctcac tgactcgctg cgctcggtcg ttcggctgcg gcgagcggta tcagctcact
     5881 caaaggcggt aatacggtta tccacagaat caggggataa cgcaggaaag aacatgtgag
     5941 caaaaggcca gcaaaaggcc aggaaccgta aaaaggccgc gttgctggcg tttttccata
     6001 ggctccgccc ccctgacgag catcacaaaa atcgacgctc aagtcagagg tggcgaaacc
     6061 cgacaggact ataaagatac caggcgtttc cccctggaag ctccctcgtg cgctctcctg
     6121 ttccgaccct gccgcttacc ggatacctgt ccgcctttct cccttcggga agcgtggcgc
     6181 tttctcatag ctcacgctgt aggtatctca gttcggtgta ggtcgttcgc tccaagctgg
     6241 gctgtgtgca cgaacccccc gttcagcccg accgctgcgc cttatccggt aactatcgtc
     6301 ttgagtccaa cccggtaaga cacgacttat cgccactggc agcagccact ggtaacagga
     6361 ttagcagagc gaggtatgta ggcggtgcta cagagttctt gaagtggtgg cctaactacg
     6421 gctacactag aagaacagta tttggtatct gcgctctgct gaagccagtt accttcggaa
     6481 aaagagttgg tagctcttga tccggcaaac aaaccaccgc tggtagcggt ggtttttttg
     6541 tttgcaagca gcagattacg cgcagaaaaa aaggatctca agaagatcct ttgatctttt
     6601 ctacggggtc tgacgctcag tggaacgaaa actcacgtta agggattttg gtcatgagat
     6661 tatcaaaaag gatcttcacc tagatccttt taaattaaaa atgaagtttt aaatcaatct
     6721 aaagtatata tgagtaaact tggtctgaca gttaccaatg cttaatcagt gaggcaccta
     6781 tctcagcgat ctgtctattt cgttcatcca tagttgcctg actccccgtc gtgtagataa
     6841 ctacgatacg ggagggctta ccatctggcc ccagtgctgc aatgataccg cgagacccac
     6901 gctcaccggc tccagattta tcagcaataa accagccagc cggaagggcc gagcgcagaa
     6961 gtggtcctgc aactttatcc gcctccatcc agtctattaa ttgttgccgg gaagctagag
     7021 taagtagttc gccagttaat agtttgcgca acgttgttgc cattgctaca ggcatcgtgg
     7081 tgtcacgctc gtcgtttggt atggcttcat tcagctccgg ttcccaacga tcaaggcgag
     7141 ttacatgatc ccccatgttg tgcaaaaaag cggttagctc cttcggtcct ccgatcgttg
     7201 tcagaagtaa gttggccgca gtgttatcac tcatggttat ggcagcactg cataattctc
     7261 ttactgtcat gccatccgta agatgctttt ctgtgactgg tgagtactca accaagtcat
     7321 tctgagaata gtgtatgcgg cgaccgagtt gctcttgccc ggcgtcaata cgggataata
     7381 ccgcgccaca tagcagaact ttaaaagtgc tcatcattgg aaaacgttct tcggggcgaa
     7441 aactctcaag gatcttaccg ctgttgagat ccagttcgat gtaacccact cgtgcaccca
     7501 actgatcttc agcatctttt actttcacca gcgtttctgg gtgagcaaaa acaggaaggc
     7561 aaaatgccgc aaaaaaggga ataagggcga cacggaaatg ttgaatactc atactcttcc
     7621 tttttcaata ttattgaagc atttatcagg gttattgtct catgagcgga tacatatttg
     7681 aatgtattta gaaaaataaa caaatagggg ttccgcgcac atttccccga aaagtgccac
     7741 ctgacgtcga cggatcggga gatctcccga tcccctatgg tgcactctca gtacaatctg
     7801 ctctgatgcc gca
//
