>Addgene plasmid #145033 | pcDNA3.1-hACE2 | addgene partial sequence | sequence record 288216 | BGH-rev 5'-TAGAAGGCACAGTCGAGG-3'
CCAGCTTAAGCGGGCGCCACCTGGGAGGTCTCGGTACCAAAGGAGGTCTGAACATCATCAGTGTTTTGGA
ATCCTGGATTATTTTCTCCTTTGCTAATATCGATGGAGGCATAAGGATTTTCTCCACTTCTTGCTTTATT
TTTCTTCTTCCGATCTCTGATCCCAGTGAAGATCAGGATGACAATGCCAACCACTATCACTCCCATCACA
ACTCCAAAAACAATCAGCCATATGGAAACAGGGGGCTGGTTAGGAGGTCCAAGTGTTGGCTGTATCCCCA
GAAACTCTAGGCTGTTGTCATTCAGACGGAAAGCATCATTGATACGGCTCCGGGACATCCTGATGGCCTT
TTCAACTTCAGTTCTAGGAATGATATCAGACACATTTTTAGGTGCAGTGACAAAGAAATTAAAGGAGATT
CTTGGTTTCAAATTAGCCACTCGCACATCCTCCTCCCCAAAAAGAATCATCTGATTTTTTACTTTTAAAA
AGTACTGCCTCATAGCATATGCAACAGATGATCGGAACAGGTACATTTCATTGTCGTTCCATTCATATGC
TTTATCTCCAAGAGCTGATTTTAGGCTTATCCTCACTTTGATGCTTTGGTCTGCATATGGACTCCAGTCG
GTACTCCATCCCACAAAAGAATTCTTGTTCTGGTCTTTCAGCCAGGTAAATAAGGGCTCAAAGTAGTTGA
GCAGTGGCCTTACATTCATGTTCTTTGCTCCTACAACATTTTCCAATGCTAGGGTCCAGGGTTCTGATTT
TCCAAGCCTCAGCATATTGAACAGTTTCTGTCCAGCTTCTGTAGAGTTTGAGATGTCACATTTGTGCAGA
GGGCCTTCATGTTTAGCTGCTTGACAAAGTGCTTCTTGAAACTGGAATTGGTAAAGGGTCCTTGTGTAAT
ATCGAATGAATGAGTAATCATTAGAAACATGGAACAGAGATGCGGGGTCACAGTATGTTTCATCATGGGG
CACAGGT
