>Addgene plasmid #145033 | pcDNA3.1-hACE2 | addgene partial sequence | sequence record 288217 | T7 5'-TAATACGACTCACTATAGGG-3'
TCTAGACCATGTCAAGCTCTTCCTGGCTCCTTCTCAGCCTTGTTGCTGTAACTGCTGCTCAGTCCACCAT
TGAGGAACAGGCCAAGACATTTTTGGACAAGTTTAACCACGAAGCCGAAGACCTGTTCTATCAAAGTTCA
CTTGCTTCTTGGAATTATAACACCAATATTACTGAAGAGAATGTCCAAAACATGAATAATGCTGGGGACA
AATGGTCTGCCTTTTTAAAGGAACAGTCCACACTTGCCCAAATGTATCCACTACAAGAAATTCAGAATCT
CACAGTCAAGCTTCAGCTGCAGGCTCTTCAGCAAAATGGGTCTTCAGTGCTCTCAGAAGACAAGAGCAAA
CGGTTGAACACAATTCTAAATACAATGAGCACCATCTACAGTACTGGAAAAGTTTGTAACCCAGATAATC
CACAAGAATGCTTATTACTTGAACCAGGTTTGAATGAAATAATGGCAAACAGTTTAGACTACAATGAGAG
GCTCTGGGCTTGGGAAAGCTGGAGATCTGAGGTCGGCAAGCAGCTGAGGCCATTATATGAAGAGTATGTG
GTCTTGAAAAATGAGATGGCAAGAGCAAATCATTATGAGGACTATGGGGATTATTGGAGAGGAGACTATG
AAGTAAATGGGGTAGATGGCTATGACTACAGCCGCGGCCAGTTGATTGAAGATGTGGAACATACCTTTGA
AGAGATTAAACCATTATATGAACATCTTCATGCCTATGTGAGGGCAAAGTTGATGAATGCCTATCCTTCC
TATATCAGTCCAATTGGATGCCTCCCTGCTCATTTGCTTGGTGATAT
